>Addgene plasmid #70797 | pFOSGE_COF1B04 | depositor partial sequence | sequence record 126739 | insert
ATGAACATCCGCTGCGCAAAACCGGAAGACCTAATGACCATGCAGCACTGCAATCTGCTGTGTCTACCCG
AAAACTACCAGATGAAGTACTACTTTTACCACGGACTAACCTGGCCTCAGCTTAGCTACGTGGCCGTTGA
CGACAAGGGCGCCATTGTGGGCTATGTCCTGGCCAAGATGGAGGAGCCGGAGCCCAATGAGGAGAGCCGC
CATGGGCACATCACCTCGCTAGCGGTCAAGCGTTCCTATCGGCGATTGGGCCTGGCCCAGAAGCTCATGA
ATCAGGCCTCCCAGGCCATGGTCGAGTGCTTCAATGCCCAGTACGTGTCCCTGCACGTGAGGAAGAGCAA
TCGGGCTGCCCTGAACCTCTACACCAACGCCCTCAAGTTCAAGATCATCGAGGTGGAGCCCAAGTACTAT
GCCGATGGCGAGGATGCATATGCCATGCGACGCGACCTCAGCGAGTTTGCCGATGAGGATCAGGCCAAGG
CTGCGAAGCAGTCAGGCGAGGAGGAGGAGAAGGCGGTCCACAGATCCGGCGGACATGGCCACTCGCACAA
CCACAGCGGTCACGATGGCCATTGTTGC
