>Addgene plasmid #70797 | pFOSGE_COF1B04 | addgene partial sequence | sequence record 130717 | M13-F20 5'-TGTAAAACGACGGCCAGT-3'
GATTTTATTTTGACTGATAGTGACCTGTTCGTTGCAACAAATTGATGAGCAATGCTTTTTTATAATGCCA
ACTTTGTACAAAAAAGCAGGCTTCATGAACATCCGCTGCGCAAAACCGGAAGACCTAATGACCATGCAGC
ACTGCAATCTGCTGTGTCTACCCGAAAACTACCAGATGAAGTACTACTTTTACCACGGACTAACCTGGCC
TCAGCTTAGCTACGTGGCCGTTGACGACAAGGGCGCCATTGTGGGCTATGTCCTGGCCAAGATGGAGGAG
CCGGAGCCCAATGAGGAGAGCCGCCATGGGCACATCACCTCGCTAGCGGTCAAGCGTTCCTATCGGCGAT
TGGGCCTGGCCCAGAAGCTCATGAATCAGGCCTCCCAGGCCATGGTCGAGTGCTTCAATGCCCAGTACGT
GTCCCTGCACGTGAGGAAGAGCAATCGGGCTGCCCTGAACCTCTACACCAACGCCCTCAAGTTCAAGATC
ATCGAGGTGGAGCCCAAGTACTATGCCGATGGCGAGGATGCATATGCCATGCGACGCGACCTCAGCGAGT
TTGCCGATGAGGATCAGGCCAAGGCTGCGAAGCAGTCAGGCGAGGAGGAGGAGAAGGCGGTCCACAGATC
CGGCGGACATGGCCACTCGCACAACCACAGCGGTCACGATGGCCATTGTTGCGACCCAGCTTTCTTGTAC
AAAGTTGGCATTATAAGAAAGCATTGCTTATCAATTTGTTGCAACGAACAGGTCACTATCAGTCAAAATA
AAATCATTATTT
