>Addgene plasmid #70797 | pFOSGE_COF1B04 | addgene partial sequence | sequence record 130718 | M13-Rev 5'-CAGGAAACAGCTATGACC-3'
AATAATGATTTTATTTTGACTGATAGTGACCTGTTCGTTGCAACAAATTGATAAGCAATGCTTTCTTATA
ATGCCAACTTTGTACAAGAAAGCTGGGTCGCAACAATGGCCATCGTGACCGCTGTGGTTGTGCGAGTGGC
CATGTCCGCCGGATCTGTGGACCGCCTTCTCCTCCTCCTCGCCTGACTGCTTCGCAGCCTTGGCCTGATC
CTCATCGGCAAACTCGCTGAGGTCGCGTCGCATGGCATATGCATCCTCGCCATCGGCATAGTACTTGGGC
TCCACCTCGATGATCTTGAACTTGAGGGCGTTGGTGTAGAGGTTCAGGGCAGCCCGATTGCTCTTCCTCA
CGTGCAGGGACACGTACTGGGCATTGAAGCACTCGACCATGGCCTGGGAGGCCTGATTCATGAGCTTCTG
GGCCAGGCCCAATCGCCGATAGGAACGCTTGACCGCTAGCGAGGTGATGTGCCCATGGCGGCTCTCCTCA
TTGGGCTCCGGCTCCTCCATCTTGGCCAGGACATAGCCCACAATGGCGCCCTTGTCGTCAACGGCCACGT
AGCTAAGCTGAGGCCAGGTTAGTCCGTGGTAAAAGTAGTACTTCATCTGGTAGTTTTCGGGTAGACACAG
CAGATTGCAGTGCTGCATGGTCATTAGGTCTTCCGGTTTTGCGCAGCGGATGTTCATGAAGCCTGCTTTT
TTGTACAAAGTTGGCATTA
