[The description below was written by a language model from this plasmid's Addgene catalogue record.]
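Description:
pFOSGE_COF1B04 is a Gateway entry clone built in the commercial pDONR221 donor backbone and carrying a 588 bp insert from the Drosophila melanogaster gene vnc (variable nurse cells; also catalogued as CG11989 or Ard1, transcript FBtr0076348). It is a high-copy bacterial plasmid maintained in standard E. coli cloning strains under kanamycin selection. No feature table accompanies the record, so the origin of replication and the exact boundaries of the insert are not described. It is also not stated whether the open reading frame retains a start or stop codon.

The insert was introduced by Gateway recombination. In a pDONR221-derived entry clone, this normally means the donor vector's counter-selectable cassette has been replaced by the gene of interest, which ends up flanked by attL recombination sites. The backbone size quoted in the record refers to the unrecombined donor vector. An entry clone has no promoter intended to drive the insert in a target host, and the record lists no promoter, tag or reporter. It serves instead as a sequence-verifiable shuttle, with M13 forward and reverse primer sites flanking the cloning region. From it, the coding sequence can be transferred by an LR reaction into any compatible destination vector, which then supplies the promoter, fusion partners and host-specific elements.

The associated publication concerns the context-dependent regulatory functions of transcriptional regulators. This suggests the clone belongs to a collection of fly transcription factor and cofactor ORFs made for systematic functional testing, although the record itself gives the purpose only as "Gateway entry clone".
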