Addgene plasmid #70797: pFOSGE_COF1B04
Purpose: Gateway entry clone
Depositing lab: Alexander Stark. Depositing organization: Research Institute of Molecular Pathology (IMP). Publication: Transcriptional regulators form diverse groups with context-dependent regulatory functions. Stampfel G, Kazmar T, Frank O, Wienerroither S, Reiter F, Stark A. Nature. 2015 Nov 9. doi: 10.1038/nature15545. PubMed 26550828.
Backbone
  Vector backbone: pDONR221
  Backbone manufacturer: Invitrogen
  Backbone size w/o insert (bp): 4762
  Vector type: Gateway entry vector
Growth in bacteria
  Bacterial resistance: Kanamycin, 50 μg/mL
  Growth temperature: 37°C
  Growth strain: DH5alpha
  Copy number: High Copy
Gene/Insert
  Gene/Insert name: vnc (alt names: FBgn0263251; CG11989, FBtr0076348)
  Species: D. melanogaster (fly)
  Insert size (bp): 588
  Entrez Gene: Ard1 (a.k.a. ARD1, CG11989, dArd1, DmAAF50178, Dmel\CG11989, Dromel_CG11989_FBtr0076348_ard1_mORF)
  Cloning method: Gateway Cloning
  Sequencing primers: 5′ M13-F20; 3′ M13R
Terms and licenses: Academic/Nonprofit Terms; Industry Terms: Not Available to Industry
How to cite: pFOSGE_COF1B04 was a gift from Alexander Stark (Addgene plasmid # 70797 ; http://n2t.net/addgene:70797 ; RRID:Addgene_70797)
